Addgene plasmid #88994: N-BLa 1.1
Purpose: BLaTM, a genetic tool to measure homo- and heterotypic transmembrane helix-helix interactions. Plasmid encoding the 1.1 fusionprotein containing the N-terminal fragment of the split β-lactamase.
Depositing lab: Dieter Langosch. Depositing organization: Technische Universitaet Muenchen (TUM). Publication: Identifying ionic interactions within a membrane using BLaTM, a genetic tool to measure homo- and heterotypic transmembrane helix-helix interactions. Schanzenbach C, Schmidt FC, Breckner P, Teese MG, Langosch D. Sci Rep. 2017 Mar 7;7:43476. doi: 10.1038/srep43476. PubMed 28266525.
Backbone
  Vector backbone: pACYC184 (modified)
  Backbone size w/o insert (bp): 4083
  Total vector size (bp): 5607
  Vector type: Bacterial Expression
Growth in bacteria
  Bacterial resistance: Chloramphenicol, 25 μg/mL
  Growth temperature: 37°C
  Growth strain: DH5alpha
  Copy number: Low Copy
Gene/Insert
  Gene/Insert name: N-BLa 1.1 fusion protein
  Species: Synthetic
  Insert size (bp): 1524
  Promoter: araBAD
  Tag / fusion protein: Flag (C terminal on insert)
  Cloning method: Ligation Independent Cloning
  Sequencing primers: 5′ CACGACGCCTGTAGCAATG
Terms and licenses: Academic/Nonprofit Terms; Industry Terms: Not Available to Industry
Depositor comments: TMD: Integrin alphaV mut GP, contains ApaI restriction site
How to cite: N-BLa 1.1 was a gift from Dieter Langosch (Addgene plasmid # 88994 ; http://n2t.net/addgene:88994 ; RRID:Addgene_88994)
