[The description below was written by a language model from this plasmid's Addgene catalogue record and pLannotate feature annotations shown in this document.]
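Description:
N-BLa 1.1 is a bacterial expression plasmid of about 5.6 kb built on a modified pACYC184 backbone. It forms one half of the BLaTM system, a genetic assay for homo- and heterotypic interactions between transmembrane helices in E. coli. The plasmid replicates from the low-copy p15A origin and is selected with chloramphenicol through a cat gene under its own promoter. Because p15A is compatible with ColE1-type origins, the plasmid can in principle be co-maintained with a partner plasmid. The partner carrying the complementary β-lactamase fragment is not described in this record. Fragments of the tetracycline resistance gene and its promoter remain from pACYC184, interrupted by the expression cassette.

The roughly 1.5 kb synthetic insert is transcribed from the arabinose-inducible araBAD promoter, and a T7 terminator lies downstream. The feature table shows a short leader annotated as pelB, presumably a secretion signal despite the fungal database match. This is followed by an N-terminal fragment of β-lactamase lacking its native signal sequence, then an unannotated gap, then superfolder GFP. The gap probably holds the transmembrane domain, which the depositor gives as a mutant integrin alphaV segment ("mut GP") containing an ApaI site. The catalogue lists a C-terminal Flag tag, which the annotation did not detect. Instead it reports a short His-tag fragment and another small tag-like match after GFP.

In the assay, association of transmembrane domains is expected to bring the two split β-lactamase fragments together and restore enzyme activity. Interaction strength could then be read out as β-lactam resistance, and the GFP and epitope tag would allow expression to be monitored.
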