Features (pLannotate 1.2.2; 19 found; start..end, strand, type, name):
     87..108     +  promoter       tet promoter (fragment): E. coli promoter for tetracycline efflux protein gene
    106..390     +  promoter       araBAD promoter: araBAD; promoter of the L-arabinose operon of E. coli; the araC regulatory gene is transcribed in the opposite direction (Guzman et al., 1995)
    428..487     +  CDS            pelB (fragment): PELB_ASPNG - Experimental evidence at protein level: Swiss-Prot protein existence level 1. Pectinolytic enzymes consist of four classes of enzymes: pectin lyase, polygalacturonase, pectin methylesterase and rhamnogalacturonase. Among pectinolytic enzymes, pectin lyase is the most important in depolymerization of pectin, since it cleaves internal glycosidic bonds of highly methylated pectins (By similarity). From Aspergillus niger.
    489..1000    +  CDS            bla(M) (fragment): β-lactamase lacking the signal sequence; bla(M); allows cytosolic expression of β-lactamase
   1217..1927    +  CDS            Superfolder GFP: Superfolder GFP is a basic (constitutively fluorescent) green fluorescent protein published in 2005, derived from Aequorea victoria. It is reported to be a very rapidly-maturing weak dimer.
   1961..1978    +  CDS            9xHis (fragment): 9xHis affinity tag
   1988..2037    +  CDS            SET1 (fragment): solubility-enhancement tag derived from T7 phage gene 10B
   2045..2092    +  terminator     T7 terminator: transcription terminator for bacteriophage T7 RNA polymerase
   2092..2714    +  CDS            TcR (fragment): tetracycline efflux protein; tet; confers resistance to tetracycline
   2956..3081    -  CDS            YPB1_ECOLX (fragment): Protein predicted: Swiss-Prot protein existence level 4. From Escherichia coli.
   3217..3310    +  CDS            TcR (fragment): tetracycline efflux protein; tet; confers resistance to tetracycline
   3307..3364    -  CDS            TcR (fragment): tetracycline efflux protein; tet; confers resistance to tetracycline
   3351..3449    +  CDS            YPB2_ECOLX (fragment): Protein predicted: Swiss-Prot protein existence level 4. From Escherichia coli.
   3748..4407    -  CDS            CmR: chloramphenicol acetyltransferase; cat; confers resistance to chloramphenicol
   4408..4510    -  promoter       cat promoter: promoter of the E. coli cat gene encoding chloramphenicol acetyltransferase
   4631..4773    +  mobile_element IS1 (fragment): prokaryotic transposable element IS1
   4775..4794    +  misc_feature   bom (fragment): basis of mobility region from pBR322
   4893..4948    -  rep_origin     RSF ori (fragment): Plasmids containing the RSF 1030 origin of replication can be propagated in E. coli cells that contain additional plasmids with compatible origins.
   5036..5581    -  rep_origin     p15A ori: Plasmids containing the medium-copy-number p15A origin of replication can be propagated in E. coli cells that contain a second plasmid with the ColE1 origin.
>Addgene plasmid #88994 | N-BLa 1.1 | addgene full sequence | sequence record 177496 | Addgene NGS Result
AATATTTCTAGATTTCAGTGCAATTTATCTCTTCAAATGTAGCACCTGAAGTCAGCCCCATACGATATAA
GTTGTAATTCTCATGTTTGACAGCTTATCATCGATAAGAAACCAATTGTCCATATTGCATCAGACATTGC
CGTCACTGCGTCTTTTACTGGCTCTTCTCGCTAACCAAACCGGTAACCCCGCTTATTAAAAGCATTCTGT
AACAAAGCGGGACCAAAGCCATGACAAAAACGCGTAACAAAAGTGTCTATAATCACGGCAGAAAAGTCCA
CATTGATTATTTGCACGGCGTCACACTTTGCTATGCCATAGCATTTTTATCCATAAGATTAGCGGATGCT
ACCTGACGCTTTTTATCGCAACTCTCTACTGTTTCTCCATACCCGTTTTTTTGGGCTCTAGATAACGAGG
GCAAAAAATGCATTATAAACTGCTGTTTGCGGCCGCGGCCGCGAGCCTGGCGAGCGCGGTGAGCGCTCAC
CCAGAAACGCTGGTGAAAGTAAAAGATGCTGAAGATCAGTTGGGTGCACGAGTGGGTTACATCGAACTGG
ATCTCAACAGCGGTAAGATCCTTGAGAGTTTTCGCCCCGAAGAACGTTTTCCAATGATGAGCACTTTTAA
AGTTCTGCTATGTGGCGCGGTATTATCCCGTGTTGACGCCGGGCAAGAGCAACTCGGTCGCCGCATACAC
TATTCTCAGAATGACTTGGTTGAGTACTCACCAGTCACAGAAAAGCATCTTACGGATGGCATGACAGTAA
GAGAATTATGCAGTGCTGCCATAACCATGAGTGATAACACTGCGGCCAACTTACTTCTGACAACGATCGG
AGGACCGAAGGAGCTAACCGCTTTTTTGCACAACATGGGGGATCATGTAACTCGCCTTGATCGTTGGGAA
CCGGAGCTGAATGAAGCCATACCAAACGACGAGCGTGACACCACGACGCCTGTAGCAATGGCAACAACGT
TGCGCAAACTATTAACTGGCACTAGTGGCAGCGGCGGCGGCAGCGGCGGCGGCAGCGGTTCTGCTAATCG
AGCTAGCGTGATCATTCTGGCGGTGGGGCCCGGCCTGCTGCTCCTGGGGATCCACAAACTGGCAGTTAAT
GTTCAGCTGCCTGCCGAAGCAGCAGCGAAAGAAGCCGCTGCCAAAGAAGCGGCAGCGAAAGAGGCTGCCG
CGAAAGAGGCAGCAGCTAAAGCCGCAAGCAAAGGTGGAGAACTGTTTACCGGTGTTGTTCCGATTCTGGT
TGAACTGGATGGTGATGTTAATGGCCACAAATTCTCAGTTCGTGGTGAAGGCGAAGGTGATGCAACCAAT
GGTAAACTGACCCTGAAATTTATCTGTACCACCGGCAAACTGCCGGTTCCGTGGCCGACCCTGGTTACCA
CCCTGACCTATGGTGTTCAGTGTTTCAGCCGTTATCCGGATCATATGAAACAGCACGATTTCTTCAAATC
TGCAATGCCGGAAGGTTATGTTCAAGAACGTACCATCTCCTTTAAAGATGATGGCACCTATAAGACCCGT
GCCGAAGTTAAATTTGAAGGTGATACCCTGGTGAATCGCATTGAACTGAAAGGCATCGATTTCAAAGAAG
ATGGTAATATCCTGGGCCATAAACTGGAATATAATTTCAACAGCCACAACGTGTATATCACCGCAGATAA
ACAGAAGAATGGCATCAAAGCCAACTTTAAGATCCGCCATAATGTTGAAGATGGCAGCGTTCAGCTGGCA
GATCATTATCAGCAGAATACACCGATTGGTGATGGTCCGGTTCTGCTGCCGGATAATCATTATCTGAGCA
CCCAGAGCGTTCTGAGCAAAGATCCGAATGAGAAACGTGATCACATGGTGCTGCTGGAATTTGTTACCGC
AGCAGGTATTACCCATGGTATGGATGAACTGTATAAAGGCGATTATAAAGATCACGACGGCTAACTCGAG
CACCACCACCACCACCACTGAGATCCGGCTGCTAACAAAGCCCGAAAGGAAGCTGAGTTGGCTGCTGCCA
CCGCTGAGCAATAACTAGCATAACCCCTTGGGGCCTCTAAACGGGTCTTGAGGGGTTTTTTGACCGATGC
CCTTGAGAGCCTTCAACCCAGTCAGCTCCTTCCGGTGGGCGCGGGGCATGACTATCGTCGCCGCACTTAT
GACTGTCTTCTTTATCATGCAACTCGTAGGACAGGTGCCGGCAGCGCTCTGGGTCATTTTCGGCGAGGAC
CGCTTTCGCTGGAGCGCGACGATGATCGGCCTGTCGCTTGCGGTATTCGGAATCTTGCACGCCCTCGCTC
AAGCCTTCGTCACTGGTCCCGCCACCAAACGTTTCGGCGAGAAGCAGGCCATTATCGCCGGCATGGCGGC
CGACGCGCTGGGCTACGTCTTGCTGGCGTTCGCGACGCGAGGCTGGATGGCCTTCCCCATTATGATTCTT
CTCGCTTCCGGCGGCATCGGGATGCCCGCGTTGCAGGCCATGCTGTCCAGGCAGGTAGATGACGACCATC
AGGGACAGCTTCAAGGATCGCTCGCGGCTCTTACCAGCCTAACTTCGATCATTGGACCGCTGATCGTCAC
GGCGATTTATGCCGCCTCGGCGAGCACATGGAACGGGTTGGCATGGATTGTAGGCGCCGCCCTATACCTT
GTCTGCCTCCCCGCGTTGCGTCGCGGTGCATGGAGCCGGGCCACCTCGACCTGAATGGAAGCCGGCGGCA
CCTCGCTAACGGATTCACCACTCCAAGAATTGGAGCCAATCAATTCTTGCGGAGAACTGTGAATGCGCAA
ACCAACCCTTGGCAGAACATATCCATCGCGTCCGCCATCTCCAGCAGCCGCACGCGGCGCATCTCGGGCA
GCGTTGGGTCCTGGCCACGGGTGCGCATGATCGTGCTCCTGTCGTTGAGGACCCGGCTAGGCTGGCGGGG
TTGCCTTACTGGTTAGCAGAATGAATCACCGATACGCGAGCGAACGTGAAGCGACTGCTGCTGCAAAACG
TCTGCGACCTGAGCAACAACATGAATGGTCTTCGGTTTCCGTGTTTCGTAAAGTCTGGAAACGCGGAAGT
CCCCTACGTGCTGCTGAAGTTGCCCGCAACAGAGAGTGGAACCAACCGGTGATACCACGATACTATGACT
GAGAGTCAACGCCATGAGCGGCCTCATTTCTTATTCTGAGTTACAACAGTCCGCACCGCTGCCGGTAGCT
CCTTCCGGTGGGCGCGGGGCATGACTATCGTCGCCGCACTTATGACTGTCTTCTTTATCATGCAACTCGT
AGGACAGGTGCCGGCAGCGCCCAACAGTCCCCCGGCCACGGGGCCTGCCACCATACCCACGCCGAAACAA
GCGCCCTGCACCATTATGTTCCGGATCTGCATCGCAGGATGCTGCTGGCTACCCTGTGGAACACCTACAT
CTGTATTAACGAAGCGCTAACCGTTTTTATCAGGCTCTGGGAGGCAGAATAAATGATCATATCGTCAATT
ATTACCTCCACGGGGAGAGCCTGAGCAAACTGGCCTCAGGCATTTGAGAAGCACACGGTCACACTGCTTC
CGGTAGTCAATAAACCGGTAAACCAGCAATAGACATAAGCGGCTATTTAACGACCCTGCCCTGAACCGAC
GACCGGGTCGAATTTGCTTTCGAATTTCTGCCATTCATCCGCTTATTATCACTTATTCAGGCGTAGCAAC
CAGGCGTTTAAGGGCACCAATAACTGCCTTAAAAAAATTACGCCCCGCCCTGCCACTCATCGCAGTACTG
TTGTAATTCATTAAGCATTCTGCCGACATGGAAGCCATCACAAACGGCATGATGAACCTGAATCGCCAGC
GGCATCAGCACCTTGTCGCCTTGCGTATAATATTTGCCCATGGTGAAAACGGGGGCGAAGAAGTTGTCCA
TATTGGCCACGTTTAAATCAAAACTGGTGAAACTCACCCAGGGATTGGCTGAGACGAAAAACATATTCTC
AATAAACCCTTTAGGGAAATAGGCCAGGTTTTCACCGTAACACGCCACATCTTGCGAATATATGTGTAGA
AACTGCCGGAAATCGTCGTGGTATTCACTCCAGAGCGATGAAAACGTTTCAGTTTGCTCATGGAAAACGG
TGTAACAAGGGTGAACACTATCCCATATCACCAGCTCACCGTCTTTCATTGCCATACGGAATTCCGGATG
AGCATTCATCAGGCGGGCAAGAATGTGAATAAAGGCCGGATAAAACTTGTGCTTATTTTTCTTTACGGTC
TTTAAAAAGGCCGTAATATCCAGCTGAACGGTCTGGTTATAGGTACATTGAGCAACTGACTGAAATGCCT
CAAAATGTTCTTTACGATGCCATTGGGATATATCAACGGTGGTATATCCAGTGATTTTTTTCTCCATTTT
AGCTTCCTTAGCTCCTGAAAATCTCGATAACTCAAAAAATACGCCCGGTAGTGATCTTATTTCATTATGG
TGAAAGTTGGAACCTCTTACGTGCCGATCAACGTCTCATTTTCGCCAAAAGTTGGCCCAGGGCTTCCCGG
TATCAACAGGGACACCAGGATTTATTTATTCTGCGAAGTGATCTTCCGTCACAGGTATTTATTCGGCGCA
AAGTGCGTCGGGTGATGCTGCCAACTTACTGATTTAGTGTATGATGGTGTTTTTGAGGTGCTCCAGTGGC
TTCTGTTTCTATCAGCTGTCCCTCCTGTTCAGCTACTGACGGGGTGGTGCGTAACGGCAAAAGCACCGCC
GGACATCAGCGCTGGCGGAGTGTATACTGGCTTACTATGTTGGCACTGATGAGGGTGTCAGTGAAGTGCT
TCATGTGGCAGGAGAAAAAAGGCTGCACCGGTGCGTCAGCAGAATATGTGATACAGGATATATTCCGCTT
CCTCGCTCACTGACTCGCTACGCTCGGTCGTTCGACTGCGGCGAGCGGAAATGGCTTACGAACGGGGCGG
AGATTTCCTGGAAGATGCCAGGAAGATACTTAACAGGGAAGTGAGAGGGCCGCAGCAAAGCCGTTTTTCC
ATAGGCTCCGCCCCCCTGACAAGCATCACGAAATCTGACGCTCAAATCAGTGGTGGCGAAACCCGACAGG
ACTATAAAGATACCAGGCGTTTCCCCCTGGCGGCTCCCTCGTGCGCTCTCCTGTTCCTGCCTTTCGGTTT
ACCGGTGTCATTCCGCTGTTATGGCCGCGTTTGTCTCATTCCACGCCTGACACTCAGTTCCGGGTAGGCA
GTTCGCTCCAAGCTGGACTGTATGCACGAACCCCCCGTTCAGTCCGACCGCTGCGCCTTATCCGGTAACT
ATCGTCTTGAGTCCAACCCGGAAAGACATGCAAAAGCACCACTGGCAGCAGCCACTGGTAATTGATTTAG
AGGAGTTAGTCTTGAAGTCATGCGCCGGTTAAGGCTAAACTGAAAGGACAAGTTTTGGTGACTGCGCTCC
TCCAAGCCAGTTACCTCGGTTCAAAGAGTTGGTAGCTCAGAGAACCTTCGAAAAACCGCCCTGCAAGGCG
GTTTTTTCGTTTTCAGAGCAAGAGATTACGCGCAGACCAAAACGATCTCAAGAAGATCATCTTATTAATC
AGATAA
